LOCUS       48668\M-SPcas 9563 bp DNA circular SYN 25-SEP-2013
DEFINITION  pcDNA3.3 TOPO TA.
SOURCE
  ORGANISM  other sequences; artificial sequences; vectors.
COMMENT     This file is created by Vector NTI http://www.invitrogen.com/
COMMENT     ORIGDB|GenBank
COMMENT     VNTDATE|674084946|
COMMENT     VNTDBDATE|674084946|
COMMENT     LSOWNER|
COMMENT     VNTNAME|48668 M-SPcas|
COMMENT     VNTAUTHORNAME|Kevin Esvelt|
COMMENT     VNTAUTHOREML|kesvelt@gmail.com|
COMMENT     VNTOAUTHORNAME|UNKNOWN|
COMMENT     Vector_NTI_Display_Data_(Do_Not_Edit!)
COMMENT     (SXF
COMMENT     (CGexDoc "48668 M-SPcas" 0 9563
COMMENT     (CDBMol 0 0 1 1 1 0 0 0 0 "" "" 0 0 0 0 (CObList) (CObList)
            (CObList)
COMMENT     (CObList) -1 "")
COMMENT     (CDocSetData 1 1 0 0 0 0 "MAIN" 1 1 1 1 0 0 1 1 0 1 10 10 4294967295
            50 0
COMMENT     1 0 (CHomObj 0 0 0 3 75) (CWordArray) (CWordArray)
COMMENT     (CStringList "AscI" "NotI" "SbfI") (CStringList "atg" "gtg")
COMMENT     (CStringList "taa" "tga" "tag") (CObList) 1 "{(0,1),2}" 0 0 "" 0
COMMENT     4294967295 0 1 0 0 0 0 0 "MAIN" 0 0 30 0
COMMENT     (CProteinMotifSearchObject 70 20 1 1 1 1 0 0 1 0 0 0 0 0))
COMMENT     (CMolPar 1 0 0 0 0 1 9563 0 0 0 0 0 0 0 0) (CStringList)
            (CStringList)
COMMENT     (CObList) (COAPar 25 250 50 0 6 4 3 7) (COAPar 25 250 50 0 6 4 3 7)
COMMENT     (COAPar 25 250 50 0 6 4 3 7)
COMMENT     (CObList #0=(CRSite (CStringList) "AscI" "ggcgcgcc" 3 0 1 4704 0 0
            "")
COMMENT     #1=(CRSite (CStringList) "NotI" "gcggccgc" 3 0 0 0 "")
COMMENT     #2=(CRSite (CStringList) "SbfI" "cctgcagg" 7 0 1 996 0 0 ""))
COMMENT     (CObList
COMMENT     #3=(CFSignal (CObList) "CAG_enhancer" 21 0 0 130 417 0 (CStringList)
COMMENT     (CStringList) 1 1 1 1 "130..417")
COMMENT     #4=(CFSignal (CObList) "CMV_immearly_promoter" 30 0 0 51 627 0
COMMENT     (CStringList) (CStringList) 1 1 1 1 "51..627")
COMMENT     #5=(CFSignal (CObList) "CMV_fwd_primer" 21 0 0 584 604 0
            (CStringList)
COMMENT     (CStringList) 1 1 1 1 "584..604")
COMMENT     #6=(CFSignal (CObList) "CMV_promoter" 30 0 0 585 654 0 (CStringList)
COMMENT     (CStringList) 1 1 1 1 "585..654")
COMMENT     #7=(CFSignal (CObList) "pCEP_fwd_primer" 21 0 0 628 647 0
            (CStringList)
COMMENT     (CStringList) 1 1 1 1 "628..647")
COMMENT     #8=(CFSignal (CObList) "LNCX_primer" 21 0 0 630 654 0 (CStringList)
COMMENT     (CStringList) 1 1 1 1 "630..654")
COMMENT     #9=(CFSignal (CObList) "CMV2_promoter" 30 0 0 597 716 0
            (CStringList)
COMMENT     (CStringList) 1 1 1 1 "597..716")
COMMENT     #10=(CFSignal (CObList) "TK_PA_terminator" 43 0 0 4936 5206 0
COMMENT     (CStringList) (CStringList) 1 1 1 1 "780..1050")
COMMENT     #11=(CFSignal (CObList) "f1_origin" 33 0 0 5260 5566 0 (CStringList)
COMMENT     (CStringList) 1 1 1 1 "1104..1410")
COMMENT     #12=(CFSignal (CObList) "pBABE_3_primer" 21 0 1 5680 5700 0
COMMENT     (CStringList) (CStringList) 1 1 1 1 "complement(1524..1544)")
COMMENT     #13=(CFSignal (CObList) "SV40_enhancer" 21 0 1 5686 5901 0
            (CStringList)
COMMENT     (CStringList) 1 1 1 1 "complement(1530..1745)")
COMMENT     #14=(CFSignal (CObList) "SV40_promoter" 30 0 0 5698 5966 0
            (CStringList)
COMMENT     (CStringList) 1 1 1 1 "1542..1810")
COMMENT     #15=(CFSignal (CObList) "SV40_origin" 33 0 0 5865 5942 0
            (CStringList)
COMMENT     (CStringList) 1 1 1 1 "1709..1786")
COMMENT     #16=(CFSignal (CObList) "SV40pro_F_primer" 21 0 0 5927 5946 0
COMMENT     (CStringList) (CStringList) 1 1 1 1 "1771..1790")
COMMENT     #17=(CFSignal (CObList) "NeoR/KanR" 4 0 0 6081 6875 0 (CStringList)
COMMENT     (CStringList "/gene=\"NeoR/KanR\"") 1 1 1 1 "1925..2719")
COMMENT     #18=(CFSignal (CObList) "SV40_PA_terminator" 43 0 0 7054 7173 0
COMMENT     (CStringList) (CStringList) 1 1 1 1 "2898..3017")
COMMENT     #19=(CFSignal (CObList) "EBV_rev_primer" 21 0 0 7142 7161 0
COMMENT     (CStringList) (CStringList) 1 1 1 1 "2986..3005")
COMMENT     #20=(CFSignal (CObList) "M13_reverse_primer" 21 0 1 7217 7235 0
COMMENT     (CStringList) (CStringList) 1 1 1 1 "complement(3061..3079)")
COMMENT     #21=(CFSignal (CObList) "M13_pUC_rev_primer" 21 0 1 7234 7256 0
COMMENT     (CStringList) (CStringList) 1 1 1 1 "complement(3078..3100)")
COMMENT     #22=(CFSignal (CObList) "lac_promoter" 30 0 1 7270 7299 0
            (CStringList)
COMMENT     (CStringList) 1 1 1 1 "complement(3114..3143)")
COMMENT     #23=(CFSignal (CObList) "pBR322_origin" 33 0 1 7608 8227 0
            (CStringList)
COMMENT     (CStringList) 1 1 1 1 "complement(3452..4071)")
COMMENT     #24=(CFSignal (CObList) "Ampicillin" 4 0 1 8382 9242 0 (CStringList)
COMMENT     (CStringList "/gene=\"Ampicillin\"") 1 1 1 1
COMMENT     "complement(4226..5086)")
COMMENT     #25=(CFSignal (CObList) "AmpR_promoter" 30 0 1 9284 9312 0
            (CStringList)
COMMENT     (CStringList) 1 1 1 1 "complement(5128..5156)")
COMMENT     #26=(CFSignal (CObList) "NLS" 21 0 0 4852 4884 0 (CStringList)
COMMENT     (CStringList) 1 1 1 1 "")
COMMENT     #27=(CFSignal (CObList) "SPcas" 4 0 0 748 4851 0 (CStringList)
COMMENT     (CStringList) 1 1 1 1 "")) (CObList) (CObList) (CObList) (CObList)
COMMENT     (CObList) (CObList)
COMMENT     (CTextView 0
COMMENT     #28=(CGroupPar (CParagraph 0 (0 0) 1 2 0 0 180)
COMMENT     (CObjectList
COMMENT     #29=(CRefLinePar
COMMENT     (CLinePar (CParagraph 0 (0 0) 0 2 0 0 233) "48668 M-SPcas" 2)
COMMENT     5 "" 0 4)
COMMENT     #30=(CFolderPar
COMMENT     (CGroupPar (CParagraph 1 (0 0) 1 1 0 0 178)
COMMENT     (CObjectList
COMMENT     #31=(CLinePar (CParagraph 0 (0 0) 1 2 1 0 180)
COMMENT     "DNA '48668 M-SPcas'" 1)
COMMENT     #32=(CLinePar (CParagraph 0 (0 0) 1 2 1 0 180)
COMMENT     "pcDNA3.3 TOPO TA" 1)
COMMENT     #33=(CLinePar (CParagraph 0 (0 0) 1 2 1 0 180)
COMMENT     "Currently local object. Original author: UNKNOWN" 1)
COMMENT     #34=(CLinePar (CParagraph 0 (0 0) 1 2 1 0 180)
COMMENT     "Created: 09/25/13 09:49PM" 1)
COMMENT     #35=(CLinePar (CParagraph 0 (0 0) 1 2 1 0 180)
COMMENT     "Last Modified: 09/25/13 09:49PM" 1)
COMMENT     #36=(CLinePar (CParagraph 0 (0 0) 1 2 1 0 180)
COMMENT     "length: 9563 bp" 1)
COMMENT     #37=(CLinePar (CParagraph 0 (0 0) 1 2 1 0 180)
COMMENT     "storage type: Basic" 1)
COMMENT     #38=(CLinePar (CParagraph 0 (0 0) 1 2 1 0 180)
COMMENT     "form: Circular" 1))) "General Description")
COMMENT     #39=(CFolderPar
COMMENT     (CGroupPar (CParagraph 2 (0 0) 1 1 0 0 178)
COMMENT     (CObjectList
COMMENT     #40=(CLinePar (CParagraph 0 (0 0) 1 2 1 0 180)
COMMENT     "Original Source Database: GenBank" 1)
COMMENT     #41=(CLinePar (CParagraph 0 (0 0) 1 2 1 0 180)
COMMENT     "Division: SYN" 1)
COMMENT     #42=(CLinePar (CParagraph 0 (0 0) 1 2 1 0 180)
COMMENT     "Modification Date in the Original DB: 14-Feb-2013" 1)
COMMENT     #43=(CLinePar (CParagraph 0 (0 0) 1 2 1 0 180)
COMMENT     "Organizm(s): other sequences; artificial sequences; vectors.(other
            sequences; artificial sequences; vectors.)"
COMMENT     1)
COMMENT     #44=(CLinePar (CParagraph 0 (0 0) 1 2 1 0 180)
COMMENT     "Associated Genes: NeoR/KanR; Ampicillin" 1)))
COMMENT     "Standard Fields")
COMMENT     #45=(CRefLinePar
COMMENT     (CLinePar (CParagraph 0 (0 0) 0 2 0 0 233) "Comments" 2) 1 ""
COMMENT     0 0)
COMMENT     #46=(CFolderPar
COMMENT     (CGroupPar (CParagraph 8 (0 0) 1 2 0 0 178) (CObjectList))
COMMENT     "Annotations")
COMMENT     #47=(CFolderPar
COMMENT     (CGroupPar (CParagraph 12 (6 0) 1 1 0 0 178)
COMMENT     (CObjectList
COMMENT     #48=(CFolderPar
COMMENT     (CGroupPar (CParagraph 4 (7 4 0) 1 1 1 0 178)
COMMENT     (CObjectList
COMMENT     #49=(CFolderPar
COMMENT     (CGroupPar
COMMENT     (CParagraph 748 (3 #27# 0) 1 2 2 0 327)
COMMENT     (CObjectList
COMMENT     #50=(CLinePar
COMMENT     (CParagraph 0 (0 0) 1 2 3 0 180)
COMMENT     "Start: 748 End: 4851" 1))) "SPcas")
COMMENT     #51=(CFolderPar
COMMENT     (CGroupPar
COMMENT     (CParagraph 6081 (3 #17# 0) 1 2 2 0 327)
COMMENT     (CObjectList
COMMENT     #52=(CLinePar
COMMENT     (CParagraph 0 (0 0) 1 2 3 0 180)
COMMENT     "Start: 6081 End: 6875" 1)
COMMENT     #53=(CLinePar
COMMENT     (CParagraph 0 (0 0) 1 2 3 0 180)
COMMENT     "ORF frame 2" 1)
COMMENT     #54=(CLinePar
COMMENT     (CParagraph 0 (0 0) 1 2 3 0 180)
COMMENT     "Original Location Description:" 1)
COMMENT     #55=(CLinePar
COMMENT     (CParagraph 0 (0 0) 1 2 3 0 180)
COMMENT     " 1925..2719" 1)
COMMENT     #56=(CLinePar
COMMENT     (CParagraph 0 (0 0) 1 2 3 0 180)
COMMENT     "Qualifiers:" 1)
COMMENT     #57=(CLinePar
COMMENT     (CParagraph 0 (0 0) 1 2 3 0 180)
COMMENT     " /gene=\"NeoR/KanR\"" 1)))
COMMENT     "NeoR/KanR")
COMMENT     #58=(CFolderPar
COMMENT     (CGroupPar
COMMENT     (CParagraph 8382 (3 #24# 0) 1 2 2 0 327)
COMMENT     (CObjectList
COMMENT     #59=(CLinePar
COMMENT     (CParagraph 0 (0 0) 1 2 3 0 180)
COMMENT     "Start: 8382 End: 9242 (Complementary)"
COMMENT     1)
COMMENT     #60=(CLinePar
COMMENT     (CParagraph 0 (0 0) 1 2 3 0 180)
COMMENT     "ORF frame 2" 1)
COMMENT     #61=(CLinePar
COMMENT     (CParagraph 0 (0 0) 1 2 3 0 180)
COMMENT     "Original Location Description:" 1)
COMMENT     #62=(CLinePar
COMMENT     (CParagraph 0 (0 0) 1 2 3 0 180)
COMMENT     " complement(4226..5086)" 1)
COMMENT     #63=(CLinePar
COMMENT     (CParagraph 0 (0 0) 1 2 3 0 180)
COMMENT     "Qualifiers:" 1)
COMMENT     #64=(CLinePar
COMMENT     (CParagraph 0 (0 0) 1 2 3 0 180)
COMMENT     " /gene=\"Ampicillin\"" 1)))
COMMENT     "Ampicillin"))) "CDS (3 total)")
COMMENT     #65=(CFolderPar
COMMENT     (CGroupPar (CParagraph 21 (7 21 0) 1 1 1 0 178)
COMMENT     (CObjectList
COMMENT     #66=(CFolderPar
COMMENT     (CGroupPar
COMMENT     (CParagraph 130 (3 #3# 0) 1 2 2 0 194)
COMMENT     (CObjectList
COMMENT     #67=(CLinePar
COMMENT     (CParagraph 0 (0 0) 1 2 3 0 180)
COMMENT     "Start: 130 End: 417 " 1)
COMMENT     #68=(CLinePar
COMMENT     (CParagraph 0 (0 0) 1 2 3 0 180)
COMMENT     "Original Location Description:" 1)
COMMENT     #69=(CLinePar
COMMENT     (CParagraph 0 (0 0) 1 2 3 0 180)
COMMENT     " 130..417" 1))) "CAG_enhancer")
COMMENT     #70=(CFolderPar
COMMENT     (CGroupPar
COMMENT     (CParagraph 584 (3 #5# 0) 1 2 2 0 194)
COMMENT     (CObjectList
COMMENT     #71=(CLinePar
COMMENT     (CParagraph 0 (0 0) 1 2 3 0 180)
COMMENT     "Start: 584 End: 604 " 1)
COMMENT     #72=(CLinePar
COMMENT     (CParagraph 0 (0 0) 1 2 3 0 180)
COMMENT     "Original Location Description:" 1)
COMMENT     #73=(CLinePar
COMMENT     (CParagraph 0 (0 0) 1 2 3 0 180)
COMMENT     " 584..604" 1))) "CMV_fwd_primer")
COMMENT     #74=(CFolderPar
COMMENT     (CGroupPar
COMMENT     (CParagraph 628 (3 #7# 0) 1 2 2 0 194)
COMMENT     (CObjectList
COMMENT     #75=(CLinePar
COMMENT     (CParagraph 0 (0 0) 1 2 3 0 180)
COMMENT     "Start: 628 End: 647 " 1)
COMMENT     #76=(CLinePar
COMMENT     (CParagraph 0 (0 0) 1 2 3 0 180)
COMMENT     "Original Location Description:" 1)
COMMENT     #77=(CLinePar
COMMENT     (CParagraph 0 (0 0) 1 2 3 0 180)
COMMENT     " 628..647" 1))) "pCEP_fwd_primer")
COMMENT     #78=(CFolderPar
COMMENT     (CGroupPar
COMMENT     (CParagraph 630 (3 #8# 0) 1 2 2 0 194)
COMMENT     (CObjectList
COMMENT     #79=(CLinePar
COMMENT     (CParagraph 0 (0 0) 1 2 3 0 180)
COMMENT     "Start: 630 End: 654 " 1)
COMMENT     #80=(CLinePar
COMMENT     (CParagraph 0 (0 0) 1 2 3 0 180)
COMMENT     "Original Location Description:" 1)
COMMENT     #81=(CLinePar
COMMENT     (CParagraph 0 (0 0) 1 2 3 0 180)
COMMENT     " 630..654" 1))) "LNCX_primer")
COMMENT     #82=(CFolderPar
COMMENT     (CGroupPar
COMMENT     (CParagraph 4852 (3 #26# 0) 1 2 2 0 194)
COMMENT     (CObjectList
COMMENT     #83=(CLinePar
COMMENT     (CParagraph 0 (0 0) 1 2 3 0 180)
COMMENT     "Start: 4852 End: 4884" 1))) "NLS")
COMMENT     #84=(CFolderPar
COMMENT     (CGroupPar
COMMENT     (CParagraph 5680 (3 #12# 0) 1 2 2 0 194)
COMMENT     (CObjectList
COMMENT     #85=(CLinePar
COMMENT     (CParagraph 0 (0 0) 1 2 3 0 180)
COMMENT     "Start: 5680 End: 5700 (Complementary)"
COMMENT     1)
COMMENT     #86=(CLinePar
COMMENT     (CParagraph 0 (0 0) 1 2 3 0 180)
COMMENT     "Original Location Description:" 1)
COMMENT     #87=(CLinePar
COMMENT     (CParagraph 0 (0 0) 1 2 3 0 180)
COMMENT     " complement(1524..1544)" 1)))
COMMENT     "pBABE_3_primer")
COMMENT     #88=(CFolderPar
COMMENT     (CGroupPar
COMMENT     (CParagraph 5686 (3 #13# 0) 1 2 2 0 194)
COMMENT     (CObjectList
COMMENT     #89=(CLinePar
COMMENT     (CParagraph 0 (0 0) 1 2 3 0 180)
COMMENT     "Start: 5686 End: 5901 (Complementary)"
COMMENT     1)
COMMENT     #90=(CLinePar
COMMENT     (CParagraph 0 (0 0) 1 2 3 0 180)
COMMENT     "Original Location Description:" 1)
COMMENT     #91=(CLinePar
COMMENT     (CParagraph 0 (0 0) 1 2 3 0 180)
COMMENT     " complement(1530..1745)" 1)))
COMMENT     "SV40_enhancer")
COMMENT     #92=(CFolderPar
COMMENT     (CGroupPar
COMMENT     (CParagraph 5927 (3 #16# 0) 1 2 2 0 194)
COMMENT     (CObjectList
COMMENT     #93=(CLinePar
COMMENT     (CParagraph 0 (0 0) 1 2 3 0 180)
COMMENT     "Start: 5927 End: 5946" 1)
COMMENT     #94=(CLinePar
COMMENT     (CParagraph 0 (0 0) 1 2 3 0 180)
COMMENT     "Original Location Description:" 1)
COMMENT     #95=(CLinePar
COMMENT     (CParagraph 0 (0 0) 1 2 3 0 180)
COMMENT     " 1771..1790" 1))) "SV40pro_F_primer")
COMMENT     #96=(CFolderPar
COMMENT     (CGroupPar
COMMENT     (CParagraph 7142 (3 #19# 0) 1 2 2 0 194)
COMMENT     (CObjectList
COMMENT     #97=(CLinePar
COMMENT     (CParagraph 0 (0 0) 1 2 3 0 180)
COMMENT     "Start: 7142 End: 7161" 1)
COMMENT     #98=(CLinePar
COMMENT     (CParagraph 0 (0 0) 1 2 3 0 180)
COMMENT     "Original Location Description:" 1)
COMMENT     #99=(CLinePar
COMMENT     (CParagraph 0 (0 0) 1 2 3 0 180)
COMMENT     " 2986..3005" 1))) "EBV_rev_primer")
COMMENT     #100=(CFolderPar
COMMENT     (CGroupPar
COMMENT     (CParagraph 7217 (3 #20# 0) 1 2 2 0 194)
COMMENT     (CObjectList
COMMENT     #101=(CLinePar
COMMENT     (CParagraph 0 (0 0) 1 2 3 0 180)
COMMENT     "Start: 7217 End: 7235 (Complementary)"
COMMENT     1)
COMMENT     #102=(CLinePar
COMMENT     (CParagraph 0 (0 0) 1 2 3 0 180)
COMMENT     "Original Location Description:" 1)
COMMENT     #103=(CLinePar
COMMENT     (CParagraph 0 (0 0) 1 2 3 0 180)
COMMENT     " complement(3061..3079)" 1)))
COMMENT     "M13_reverse_primer")
COMMENT     #104=(CFolderPar
COMMENT     (CGroupPar
COMMENT     (CParagraph 7234 (3 #21# 0) 1 2 2 0 194)
COMMENT     (CObjectList
COMMENT     #105=(CLinePar
COMMENT     (CParagraph 0 (0 0) 1 2 3 0 180)
COMMENT     "Start: 7234 End: 7256 (Complementary)"
COMMENT     1)
COMMENT     #106=(CLinePar
COMMENT     (CParagraph 0 (0 0) 1 2 3 0 180)
COMMENT     "Original Location Description:" 1)
COMMENT     #107=(CLinePar
COMMENT     (CParagraph 0 (0 0) 1 2 3 0 180)
COMMENT     " complement(3078..3100)" 1)))
COMMENT     "M13_pUC_rev_primer")))
COMMENT     "Misc. Feature (11 total)")
COMMENT     #108=(CFolderPar
COMMENT     (CGroupPar (CParagraph 30 (7 30 0) 1 1 1 0 178)
COMMENT     (CObjectList
COMMENT     #109=(CFolderPar
COMMENT     (CGroupPar
COMMENT     (CParagraph 51 (3 #4# 0) 1 2 2 0 194)
COMMENT     (CObjectList
COMMENT     #110=(CLinePar
COMMENT     (CParagraph 0 (0 0) 1 2 3 0 180)
COMMENT     "Start: 51 End: 627 " 1)
COMMENT     #111=(CLinePar
COMMENT     (CParagraph 0 (0 0) 1 2 3 0 180)
COMMENT     "Original Location Description:" 1)
COMMENT     #112=(CLinePar
COMMENT     (CParagraph 0 (0 0) 1 2 3 0 180)
COMMENT     " 51..627" 1)))
COMMENT     "CMV_immearly_promoter")
COMMENT     #113=(CFolderPar
COMMENT     (CGroupPar
COMMENT     (CParagraph 585 (3 #6# 0) 1 2 2 0 194)
COMMENT     (CObjectList
COMMENT     #114=(CLinePar
COMMENT     (CParagraph 0 (0 0) 1 2 3 0 180)
COMMENT     "Start: 585 End: 654 " 1)
COMMENT     #115=(CLinePar
COMMENT     (CParagraph 0 (0 0) 1 2 3 0 180)
COMMENT     "Original Location Description:" 1)
COMMENT     #116=(CLinePar
COMMENT     (CParagraph 0 (0 0) 1 2 3 0 180)
COMMENT     " 585..654" 1))) "CMV_promoter")
COMMENT     #117=(CFolderPar
COMMENT     (CGroupPar
COMMENT     (CParagraph 597 (3 #9# 0) 1 2 2 0 194)
COMMENT     (CObjectList
COMMENT     #118=(CLinePar
COMMENT     (CParagraph 0 (0 0) 1 2 3 0 180)
COMMENT     "Start: 597 End: 716 " 1)
COMMENT     #119=(CLinePar
COMMENT     (CParagraph 0 (0 0) 1 2 3 0 180)
COMMENT     "Original Location Description:" 1)
COMMENT     #120=(CLinePar
COMMENT     (CParagraph 0 (0 0) 1 2 3 0 180)
COMMENT     " 597..716" 1))) "CMV2_promoter")
COMMENT     #121=(CFolderPar
COMMENT     (CGroupPar
COMMENT     (CParagraph 5698 (3 #14# 0) 1 2 2 0 194)
COMMENT     (CObjectList
COMMENT     #122=(CLinePar
COMMENT     (CParagraph 0 (0 0) 1 2 3 0 180)
COMMENT     "Start: 5698 End: 5966" 1)
COMMENT     #123=(CLinePar
COMMENT     (CParagraph 0 (0 0) 1 2 3 0 180)
COMMENT     "Original Location Description:" 1)
COMMENT     #124=(CLinePar
COMMENT     (CParagraph 0 (0 0) 1 2 3 0 180)
COMMENT     " 1542..1810" 1))) "SV40_promoter")
COMMENT     #125=(CFolderPar
COMMENT     (CGroupPar
COMMENT     (CParagraph 7270 (3 #22# 0) 1 2 2 0 194)
COMMENT     (CObjectList
COMMENT     #126=(CLinePar
COMMENT     (CParagraph 0 (0 0) 1 2 3 0 180)
COMMENT     "Start: 7270 End: 7299 (Complementary)"
COMMENT     1)
COMMENT     #127=(CLinePar
COMMENT     (CParagraph 0 (0 0) 1 2 3 0 180)
COMMENT     "Original Location Description:" 1)
COMMENT     #128=(CLinePar
COMMENT     (CParagraph 0 (0 0) 1 2 3 0 180)
COMMENT     " complement(3114..3143)" 1)))
COMMENT     "lac_promoter")
COMMENT     #129=(CFolderPar
COMMENT     (CGroupPar
COMMENT     (CParagraph 9284 (3 #25# 0) 1 2 2 0 194)
COMMENT     (CObjectList
COMMENT     #130=(CLinePar
COMMENT     (CParagraph 0 (0 0) 1 2 3 0 180)
COMMENT     "Start: 9284 End: 9312 (Complementary)"
COMMENT     1)
COMMENT     #131=(CLinePar
COMMENT     (CParagraph 0 (0 0) 1 2 3 0 180)
COMMENT     "Original Location Description:" 1)
COMMENT     #132=(CLinePar
COMMENT     (CParagraph 0 (0 0) 1 2 3 0 180)
COMMENT     " complement(5128..5156)" 1)))
COMMENT     "AmpR_promoter")))
COMMENT     "Promoter Prokaryotic (6 total)")
COMMENT     #133=(CFolderPar
COMMENT     (CGroupPar (CParagraph 33 (7 33 0) 1 1 1 0 178)
COMMENT     (CObjectList
COMMENT     #134=(CFolderPar
COMMENT     (CGroupPar
COMMENT     (CParagraph 5260 (3 #11# 0) 1 2 2 0 194)
COMMENT     (CObjectList
COMMENT     #135=(CLinePar
COMMENT     (CParagraph 0 (0 0) 1 2 3 0 180)
COMMENT     "Start: 5260 End: 5566" 1)
COMMENT     #136=(CLinePar
COMMENT     (CParagraph 0 (0 0) 1 2 3 0 180)
COMMENT     "Original Location Description:" 1)
COMMENT     #137=(CLinePar
COMMENT     (CParagraph 0 (0 0) 1 2 3 0 180)
COMMENT     " 1104..1410" 1))) "f1_origin")
COMMENT     #138=(CFolderPar
COMMENT     (CGroupPar
COMMENT     (CParagraph 5865 (3 #15# 0) 1 2 2 0 194)
COMMENT     (CObjectList
COMMENT     #139=(CLinePar
COMMENT     (CParagraph 0 (0 0) 1 2 3 0 180)
COMMENT     "Start: 5865 End: 5942" 1)
COMMENT     #140=(CLinePar
COMMENT     (CParagraph 0 (0 0) 1 2 3 0 180)
COMMENT     "Original Location Description:" 1)
COMMENT     #141=(CLinePar
COMMENT     (CParagraph 0 (0 0) 1 2 3 0 180)
COMMENT     " 1709..1786" 1))) "SV40_origin")
COMMENT     #142=(CFolderPar
COMMENT     (CGroupPar
COMMENT     (CParagraph 7608 (3 #23# 0) 1 2 2 0 194)
COMMENT     (CObjectList
COMMENT     #143=(CLinePar
COMMENT     (CParagraph 0 (0 0) 1 2 3 0 180)
COMMENT     "Start: 7608 End: 8227 (Complementary)"
COMMENT     1)
COMMENT     #144=(CLinePar
COMMENT     (CParagraph 0 (0 0) 1 2 3 0 180)
COMMENT     "Original Location Description:" 1)
COMMENT     #145=(CLinePar
COMMENT     (CParagraph 0 (0 0) 1 2 3 0 180)
COMMENT     " complement(3452..4071)" 1)))
COMMENT     "pBR322_origin")))
COMMENT     "Replication Origin (3 total)")
COMMENT     #146=(CFolderPar
COMMENT     (CGroupPar (CParagraph 43 (7 43 0) 1 1 1 0 178)
COMMENT     (CObjectList
COMMENT     #147=(CFolderPar
COMMENT     (CGroupPar
COMMENT     (CParagraph 4936 (3 #10# 0) 1 2 2 0 194)
COMMENT     (CObjectList
COMMENT     #148=(CLinePar
COMMENT     (CParagraph 0 (0 0) 1 2 3 0 180)
COMMENT     "Start: 4936 End: 5206" 1)
COMMENT     #149=(CLinePar
COMMENT     (CParagraph 0 (0 0) 1 2 3 0 180)
COMMENT     "Original Location Description:" 1)
COMMENT     #150=(CLinePar
COMMENT     (CParagraph 0 (0 0) 1 2 3 0 180)
COMMENT     " 780..1050" 1)))
COMMENT     "TK_PA_terminator")
COMMENT     #151=(CFolderPar
COMMENT     (CGroupPar
COMMENT     (CParagraph 7054 (3 #18# 0) 1 2 2 0 194)
COMMENT     (CObjectList
COMMENT     #152=(CLinePar
COMMENT     (CParagraph 0 (0 0) 1 2 3 0 180)
COMMENT     "Start: 7054 End: 7173" 1)
COMMENT     #153=(CLinePar
COMMENT     (CParagraph 0 (0 0) 1 2 3 0 180)
COMMENT     "Original Location Description:" 1)
COMMENT     #154=(CLinePar
COMMENT     (CParagraph 0 (0 0) 1 2 3 0 180)
COMMENT     " 2898..3017" 1)))
COMMENT     "SV40_PA_terminator")))
COMMENT     "Terminator (2 total)"))) "Feature Map")
COMMENT     #155=(CFolderPar
COMMENT     (CGroupPar (CParagraph 12 (6 0) 1 1 0 0 178)
COMMENT     (CObjectList
COMMENT     #156=(CFolderPar
COMMENT     (CGroupPar (CParagraph 60 (0 0) 1 1 1 0 178)
COMMENT     (CObjectList
COMMENT     #157=(CFolderPar
COMMENT     (CGroupPar
COMMENT     (CParagraph 6084 (0 0) 1 2 2 0 178)
COMMENT     (CObjectList
COMMENT     #158=(CLinePar
COMMENT     (CParagraph 0 (0 0) 1 2 3 0 180)
COMMENT     "Start: 6084 End: 6872" 1)
COMMENT     #159=(CLinePar
COMMENT     (CParagraph 0 (0 0) 1 2 3 0 180)
COMMENT     "Original Location Description:" 1)
COMMENT     #160=(CLinePar
COMMENT     (CParagraph 0 (0 0) 1 2 3 0 180)
COMMENT     " 1928..2716" 1)
COMMENT     #161=(CLinePar
COMMENT     (CParagraph 0 (0 0) 1 2 3 0 180)
COMMENT     "Qualifiers:" 1)
COMMENT     #162=(CLinePar
COMMENT     (CParagraph 0 (0 0) 1 2 3 0 180)
COMMENT     " /gene=\"NeoR/KanR\"" 1)))
COMMENT     "NeoR/KanR")
COMMENT     #163=(CFolderPar
COMMENT     (CGroupPar
COMMENT     (CParagraph 8382 (0 0) 1 2 2 0 178)
COMMENT     (CObjectList
COMMENT     #164=(CLinePar
COMMENT     (CParagraph 0 (0 0) 1 2 3 0 180)
COMMENT     "Start: 8382 End: 9242 (Complementary)"
COMMENT     1)
COMMENT     #165=(CLinePar
COMMENT     (CParagraph 0 (0 0) 1 2 3 0 180)
COMMENT     "Original Location Description:" 1)
COMMENT     #166=(CLinePar
COMMENT     (CParagraph 0 (0 0) 1 2 3 0 180)
COMMENT     " complement(4226..5086)" 1)
COMMENT     #167=(CLinePar
COMMENT     (CParagraph 0 (0 0) 1 2 3 0 180)
COMMENT     "Qualifiers:" 1)
COMMENT     #168=(CLinePar
COMMENT     (CParagraph 0 (0 0) 1 2 3 0 180)
COMMENT     " /gene=\"Ampicillin\"" 1)))
COMMENT     "Ampicillin"))) "Gene (2 total)")))
COMMENT     "Imported Features Not Shown on Map")
COMMENT     #169=(CFolderPar
COMMENT     (CGroupPar (CParagraph 13 (0 0) 1 1 0 0 178)
COMMENT     (CObjectList
COMMENT     #170=(CRSFolderPar
COMMENT     (CFolderPar
COMMENT     (CGroupPar (CParagraph 22922184 (8 0) 1 1 1 0 178)
COMMENT     (CObjectList
COMMENT     #171=(CGroupPar
COMMENT     (CParagraph 0 (10 #0# 0) 1 2 2 0 180)
COMMENT     (CObjectList
COMMENT     #172=(CLinePar
COMMENT     (CParagraph 0 (1 #0# 1) 1 2 2 0 191)
COMMENT     " N1: 4704 " 1))))) "AscI: 1 site")
COMMENT     2 6 "GGCGCGCC" "CCGCGCGG")
COMMENT     #173=(CRSFolderPar
COMMENT     (CFolderPar
COMMENT     (CGroupPar (CParagraph 22922352 (8 0) 1 1 1 0 178)
COMMENT     (CObjectList)) "NotI: 0 sites") 2 6 "GCGGCCGC"
COMMENT     "CGCCGGCG")
COMMENT     #174=(CRSFolderPar
COMMENT     (CFolderPar
COMMENT     (CGroupPar (CParagraph 22922384 (8 0) 1 1 1 0 178)
COMMENT     (CObjectList
COMMENT     #175=(CGroupPar
COMMENT     (CParagraph 0 (10 #2# 0) 1 2 2 0 180)
COMMENT     (CObjectList
COMMENT     #176=(CLinePar
COMMENT     (CParagraph 0 (1 #2# 1) 1 2 2 0 191)
COMMENT     " N1: 996 " 1))))) "SbfI: 1 site") 6
COMMENT     2 "CCTGCAGG" "GGACGTCC")))
COMMENT     "Restriction/Methylation Map"))))
COMMENT     (CGraphView
COMMENT     (CWStyleSheet
COMMENT     (CObjectList
COMMENT     #177=(CWidgetStyle "RSite Label" 1 (LOGPEN 0 0 13408563) 1 0 1
COMMENT     (LOGFONT 0 0 0 0 400 0 0 0 0 3 2 1 18 "Georgia") 0.555556 0 1 5
COMMENT     "@N (@S)" 0)
COMMENT     #178=(CWidgetStyle "Signal Label" 1 (LOGPEN 0 0 0) 1 0 1
COMMENT     (LOGFONT 0 0 0 0 700 0 0 0 0 3 2 1 34 "Arial") 0.666667 0 1 1
COMMENT     "@N" 0)
COMMENT     #179=(CWidgetStyle "Molecule Label 2" 0 0 1
COMMENT     (LOGFONT 0 0 0 0 400 0 0 0 0 3 2 1 18 "Georgia") 0.555556 0 1 16
COMMENT     "@L bp" 0)
COMMENT     #180=(CWidgetStyle "Molecule Label 1" 0 0 1
COMMENT     (LOGFONT 0 0 0 0 400 0 0 0 0 3 2 1 34 "Verdana") 0.833333 0 1 1
COMMENT     "@N" 0)
COMMENT     #181=(CWidgetStyle "Shape 3" 1 (LOGPEN 0 0 3355545) 1 1
COMMENT     (LOGBRUSH 0 6724095 0) 0 0 1 (LOGSHAPE 9 1 0.8 1.8 0))
COMMENT     #182=(CWidgetStyle "Shape 1" 1 (LOGPEN 0 0 6723840) 1 1
COMMENT     (LOGBRUSH 0 10079334 0) 0 0 1 (LOGSHAPE 9 1 0.8 1.8 0))
COMMENT     #183=(CWidgetStyle "Axis" 1 (LOGPEN 0 0 10079436) 2 1
COMMENT     (LOGBRUSH 0 13434879 0) 0 0 1 (LOGSHAPE 10 1 0 0 0))
COMMENT     #184=(CWidgetStyle "Line 2" 1 (LOGPEN 0 0 6723840) 8 0 0 0 1
COMMENT     (LOGSHAPE 1 1.9 0 0 0))
COMMENT     #185=(CWidgetStyle "RSite" 1 (LOGPEN 0 0 10053171) 8 0 0 0 1
COMMENT     (LOGSHAPE 1 1.9 0 0 0))
COMMENT     #186=(CWidgetStyle "Short Signal" 1 (LOGPEN 0 0 13395507) 10 0 0 0 1
COMMENT     (LOGSHAPE 1 1.9 0 0 0))
COMMENT     #187=(CWidgetStyle "Uniq RSite Label" 1 (LOGPEN 0 0 153) 1 0 1
COMMENT     (LOGFONT 0 0 0 0 400 0 0 0 0 3 2 1 18 "Georgia") 0.555556 128 1
COMMENT     5 "@N (@S)" 0)
COMMENT     #188=(CWidgetStyle "Vanilla" 1 (LOGPEN 0 0 0) 1 1
COMMENT     (LOGBRUSH 0 16777215 0) 1
COMMENT     (LOGFONT 0 0 0 0 400 0 0 0 0 7 48 2 18 "Times New Roman") 0.8 0
COMMENT     1 2 "?" 0)
COMMENT     #189=(CWidgetStyle "Mark 1" 0 0 1
COMMENT     (LOGFONT 0 0 0 0 400 0 0 0 2 7 48 2 2 "Windings") 0.7 0 1 2 "?"
COMMENT     0)
COMMENT     #190=(CWidgetStyle "Motif Label" 1 (LOGPEN 0 0 16744512) 1 0 1
COMMENT     (LOGFONT 0 0 0 0 400 0 0 0 0 3 2 1 34 "Arial") 0.611111 8388608
COMMENT     1 65535 "@N (@H)" 0)
COMMENT     #191=(CWidgetStyle "Fragment Label 2" 1 (LOGPEN 0 0 0) 1 0 1
COMMENT     (LOGFONT 0 0 0 0 400 0 0 0 0 3 2 1 49 "Courier New") 1.05 0 1 48
COMMENT     "@F bp (molecule @L bp)" 0)
COMMENT     #192=(CWidgetStyle "Fragment Label 1" 1 (LOGPEN 0 0 0) 1 0 1
COMMENT     (LOGFONT 0 0 0 0 400 0 0 0 0 3 2 1 34 "Arial") 0.91 0 1 1
COMMENT     "Fragment of @N" 0)
COMMENT     #193=(CWidgetStyle "Shape 4" 1 (LOGPEN 0 0 0) 1 1
COMMENT     (LOGBRUSH 2 8388608 5) 0 0 0)
COMMENT     #194=(CWidgetStyle "Shape 2" 1 (LOGPEN 0 0 0) 1 1 (LOGBRUSH 0 128 0)
            0
COMMENT     0 0)
COMMENT     #195=(CWidgetStyle "Shape 0" 1 (LOGPEN 0 0 0) 1 1 (LOGBRUSH 0 0 0) 0
            0
COMMENT     0)
COMMENT     #196=(CWidgetStyle "ORF" 1 (LOGPEN 0 0 16384) 8 0 0 0 1
COMMENT     (LOGSHAPE 7 0.2 3.41182 2.86186 0.609808))
COMMENT     #197=(CWidgetStyle "Line 4" 1 (LOGPEN 0 0 32768) 8 0 0 0 0)
COMMENT     #198=(CWidgetStyle "Line 3" 1 (LOGPEN 0 0 16711680) 8 0 0 0 0)
COMMENT     #199=(CWidgetStyle "Line 1" 1 (LOGPEN 0 0 16711680) 1 0 0 0 0)
COMMENT     #200=(CWidgetStyle "Short Promoter" 1 (LOGPEN 0 0 128) 6 0 0 0 0)
COMMENT     #201=(CWidgetStyle "Motif" 1 (LOGPEN 0 0 0) 1 0 0 0 0)
COMMENT     #202=(CWidgetStyle "Line 0" 1 (LOGPEN 0 0 0) 8 0 0 0 0)
COMMENT     #203=(CWidgetStyle "Void" 0 0 0 0 0)
COMMENT     #204=(CWidgetStyle "General Label" 1 (LOGPEN 0 0 0) 1 0 1
COMMENT     (LOGFONT 0 0 0 0 400 0 0 0 0 3 2 1 18 "Times New Roman") 0.91 0
COMMENT     1 3 "@T @N " 0)
COMMENT     #205=(CWidgetStyle "Position" 1 (LOGPEN 0 0 0) 1 0 0 0 0)
COMMENT     #206=(CWidgetStyle "Annotation" 0 0 1
COMMENT     (LOGFONT 0 0 0 0 400 0 0 0 0 3 2 1 18 "Times New Roman") 0.91 0
COMMENT     0 0)
COMMENT     #207=(CWidgetStyle "Position Label" 1 (LOGPEN 0 0 8388608) 1 0 1
COMMENT     (LOGFONT 0 0 0 0 400 0 1 0 0 3 2 1 34 "Arial") 0.63 8388608 1 1
COMMENT     "@N" 0)
COMMENT     #208=(CWidgetStyle "Range" 1 (LOGPEN 0 0 0) 1 1
COMMENT     (LOGBRUSH 0 16777215 0) 0 0 0)
COMMENT     #209=(CWidgetStyle "Range Label" 1 (LOGPEN 0 0 8388608) 1 0 1
COMMENT     (LOGFONT 0 0 0 0 400 0 1 0 0 3 2 1 34 "Arial") 0.63 8388608 1 1
COMMENT     "@N" 0)
COMMENT     #210=(CWidgetStyle "ORF Label" 1 (LOGPEN 0 0 49216) 1 0 1
COMMENT     (LOGFONT 0 0 0 0 400 0 0 0 0 3 2 1 18 "Times New Roman")
COMMENT     0.611111 0 1 65535 "@N" 0)
COMMENT     #211=(CWidgetStyle "CDS Label" 1 (LOGPEN 0 0 4227264) 1 0 1
COMMENT     (LOGFONT 0 0 0 0 400 0 0 0 0 3 2 1 34 "Arial") 0.555556 255 1 1
COMMENT     "@N" 0)
COMMENT     #212=(CWidgetStyle "Shape 5" 1 (LOGPEN 0 0 0) 3 1
COMMENT     (LOGBRUSH 0 16777113 0) 1
COMMENT     (LOGFONT 0 0 0 0 400 0 0 0 0 7 48 2 50 "Arial") 0.9 0 0 1
COMMENT     (LOGSHAPE 9 1 0.8 1.8 0))
COMMENT     #213=(CWidgetStyle "CDS" 1 (LOGPEN 0 0 0) 1 1 (LOGBRUSH 2 39423 3) 0
            0
COMMENT     1 (LOGSHAPE 9 1 0.8 1.8 0))
COMMENT     #214=(CWidgetStyle "Label 2" 1 (LOGPEN 0 0 4227264) 1 0 1
COMMENT     (LOGFONT 0 0 0 0 400 0 0 0 0 3 2 1 34 "Arial") 0.944444 8388608
COMMENT     1 1 "@N" 0)
COMMENT     #215=(CWidgetStyle "Label 3" 1 (LOGPEN 0 0 8421376) 1 0 1
COMMENT     (LOGFONT 0 0 0 0 700 255 0 0 0 3 2 1 34 "Arial") 0.833333 255 1
COMMENT     5 "@N (@S)" 0)
COMMENT     #216=(CWidgetStyle "Label 4" 1 (LOGPEN 0 0 8437824) 1 0 1
COMMENT     (LOGFONT 0 0 0 0 400 0 0 0 0 3 2 1 34 "Arial") 0.722222 0 1 5
COMMENT     "@N (@S)" 0)) 0.164644 1.74233 0.164644 2.53336
COMMENT     (70 (CShapeMapEntry 0 "Unique RSite" 1 "Uniq RSite Label") 67
COMMENT     (CShapeMapEntry 0 "ORF" 0 "ORF Label")) 40.0378 40.0378 39 39 0.1
COMMENT     -9563) 1 0 1 1 1
COMMENT     (mapper: 23.3015 -25.9536 39 39 0.01 10 14 9563 9563 1 0 0)
COMMENT     #217=(CGroupWidget (CWidget 0 (0 0) 1 2 0 0 Nil 34 100)
COMMENT     (CObjectList
COMMENT     #218=(CGroupWidget (CWidget 1 (0 0) 1 2 0 0 Nil 0 100)
COMMENT     (CObjectList
COMMENT     #219=(CAxis
COMMENT     (CWideLine
COMMENT     (CWidget 0 (0 0) 1 2 0 0 #183# 23261924 0)
COMMENT     (LOGPEN 0 0 10079436) 2 (LOGBRUSH 0 13434879 0) 1
COMMENT     6.27484 6.27284 1 0.0214037) 0.0655985)
COMMENT     #220=(CLabel (CWidget 1001 (0 0) 1 2 0 0 #180# 0 100)
COMMENT     (LOGPEN 0 0 10) 1
COMMENT     (LOGFONT 41 15 0 0 400 0 0 0 0 3 2 1 34 "Verdana")
COMMENT     2.53336 0.833333 0 "48668 M-SPcas" "@N" 1 0 0.5 0
COMMENT     -2.91312 6.61538 0.948718 Nil)
COMMENT     #221=(CLabel
COMMENT     (CWidget 1002 (0 0) 1 2 0 0 #179# 27831936 100)
COMMENT     (LOGPEN 0 0 0) 1
COMMENT     (LOGFONT 27 10 0 0 400 0 0 0 0 3 2 1 18 "Georgia")
COMMENT     2.53336 0.555556 0 "9563 bp" "@L bp" 16 0 -0.8 0
COMMENT     -4.1798 2.02564 0.615385 Nil)) (CObjectList))
COMMENT     #222=(CGroupWidget (CWidget 10 (6 0) 1 2 0 0 Nil 34 100)
COMMENT     (CObjectList
COMMENT     #223=(CGroupWidget (CWidget 4 (7 4 0) 1 2 0 0 Nil 0 100)
COMMENT     (CObjectList
COMMENT     #224=(CWideArrow
COMMENT     (CWideLine
COMMENT     (CWidget 0 (3 #17# 0) 1 2 0 0 #181# 23225724
COMMENT     100) (LOGPEN 0 0 3355545) 1
COMMENT     (LOGBRUSH 0 6724095 0) 1 1.76329 2.2848 1
COMMENT     0.082322) 0.8 1.8 0)
COMMENT     #225=(CLabel
COMMENT     (CWidget 0 (0 0) 1 2 0 0 #178# 881018933 100)
COMMENT     (LOGPEN 0 0 0) 1
COMMENT     (LOGFONT 32 12 0 0 700 0 0 0 0 3 2 1 34
COMMENT     "Arial") 2.53336 0.666667 0 "NeoR/KanR" "@N"
COMMENT     1 0 0 7.03614 13.591 3.79487 0.820513 #224#)
COMMENT     #226=(CWideArrow
COMMENT     (CWideLine
COMMENT     (CWidget 0 (3 #24# 0) 1 2 0 0 #181# 362 100)
COMMENT     (LOGPEN 0 0 3355545) 1
COMMENT     (LOGBRUSH 0 6724095 0) 1 0.210571 0.775374 1
COMMENT     0.082322) 0.8 1.8 1)
COMMENT     #227=(CLabel
COMMENT     (CWidget 0 (0 0) 1 2 0 0 #178# -843 100)
COMMENT     (LOGPEN 0 0 0) 1
COMMENT     (LOGFONT 32 12 0 0 700 0 0 0 0 3 2 1 34
COMMENT     "Arial") 2.53336 0.666667 0 "Ampicillin"
COMMENT     "@N" 1 0 0 13.8712 4.7242 3.38462 0.820513
COMMENT     #226#)
COMMENT     #228=(CWideArrow
COMMENT     (CWideLine
COMMENT     (CWidget 0 (3 #27# 0) 1 2 0 0 #181# 16646376
COMMENT     100) (LOGPEN 0 0 3355545) 1
COMMENT     (LOGBRUSH 0 6724095 0) 1 3.091 5.78316 1
COMMENT     0.082322) 0.8 1.8 0)
COMMENT     #229=(CLabel
COMMENT     (CWidget 0 (0 0) 1 2 0 0 #178# 7259860 100)
COMMENT     (LOGPEN 0 0 0) 1
COMMENT     (LOGFONT 32 12 0 0 700 0 0 0 0 3 2 1 34
COMMENT     "Arial") 2.53336 0.666667 0 "SPcas" "@N" 1 0
COMMENT     0 -7.59603 3.45752 2.23077 0.820513 #228#))
COMMENT     (CObjectList))
COMMENT     #230=(CGroupWidget
COMMENT     (CWidget 21 (7 21 0) 1 2 0 0 Nil 34 100)
COMMENT     (CObjectList
COMMENT     #231=(CWideArrow
COMMENT     (CWideLine
COMMENT     (CWidget 0 (3 #3# 0) 1 2 0 0 #182# 17509732
COMMENT     100) (LOGPEN 0 0 6723840) 1
COMMENT     (LOGBRUSH 0 10079334 0) 1 5.99964 6.18856 1
COMMENT     0.082322) 0.8 1.8 0)
COMMENT     #232=(CLabel
COMMENT     (CWidget 0 (0 0) 1 2 0 0 #178# 16646376 100)
COMMENT     (LOGPEN 0 0 0) 1
COMMENT     (LOGFONT 32 12 0 0 700 0 0 0 0 3 2 1 34
COMMENT     "Arial") 2.53336 0.666667 0 "CAG enhancer"
COMMENT     "@N" 1 0 0 -16.0657 3.45752 4.87179 0.820513
COMMENT     #231#)
COMMENT     #233=(CScratch
COMMENT     (CWidget 0 (3 #5# 0) 1 2 0 0 #186# 16646312
COMMENT     100) (LOGPEN 0 6 13395507) 10 1 5.89075 1.9
COMMENT     0.082322 1)
COMMENT     #234=(CLabel
COMMENT     (CWidget 0 (0 0) 1 2 0 0 #178# 23225220 100)
COMMENT     (LOGPEN 0 0 0) 1
COMMENT     (LOGFONT 32 12 0 0 700 0 0 0 0 3 2 1 34
COMMENT     "Arial") 2.53336 0.666667 0 "CMV fwd primer"
COMMENT     "@N" 1 0 0 -15.4576 5.99088 5.41026 0.820513
COMMENT     #233#)
COMMENT     #235=(CScratch
COMMENT     (CWidget 0 (3 #7# 0) 1 2 0 0 #186# 0 100)
COMMENT     (LOGPEN 0 6 13395507) 10 1 5.86188 1.9
COMMENT     0.082322 1)
COMMENT     #236=(CLabel
COMMENT     (CWidget 0 (0 0) 1 2 0 0 #178# 23225696 100)
COMMENT     (LOGPEN 0 0 0) 1
COMMENT     (LOGFONT 32 12 0 0 700 0 0 0 0 3 2 1 34
COMMENT     "Arial") 2.53336 0.666667 0
COMMENT     "pCEP fwd primer" "@N" 1 0 0 -15.4741 7.25756
COMMENT     5.69231 0.820513 #235#)
COMMENT     #237=(CScratch
COMMENT     (CWidget 0 (3 #8# 0) 1 2 0 0 #186# 23645652
COMMENT     100) (LOGPEN 0 6 13395507) 10 1 5.86057 1.9
COMMENT     0.082322 1)
COMMENT     #238=(CLabel
COMMENT     (CWidget 0 (0 0) 1 2 0 0 #178# 987 100)
COMMENT     (LOGPEN 0 0 0) 1
COMMENT     (LOGFONT 32 12 0 0 700 0 0 0 0 3 2 1 34
COMMENT     "Arial") 2.53336 0.666667 0 "LNCX primer"
COMMENT     "@N" 1 0 0 -14.7505 8.52424 4.25641 0.820513
COMMENT     #237#)
COMMENT     #239=(CScratch
COMMENT     (CWidget 0 (3 #12# 0) 1 2 0 0 #186# 23645400
COMMENT     100) (LOGPEN 0 6 13395507) 10 1 2.54785 1.9
COMMENT     0.082322 1)
COMMENT     #240=(CLabel (CWidget 0 (0 0) 1 2 0 0 #178# 0 100)
COMMENT     (LOGPEN 0 0 0) 1
COMMENT     (LOGFONT 32 12 0 0 700 0 0 0 0 3 2 1 34
COMMENT     "Arial") 2.53336 0.666667 0 "pBABE 3 primer"
COMMENT     "@N" 1 0 0 5.39683 19.9244 5.33333 0.820513
COMMENT     #239#)
COMMENT     #241=(CWideArrow
COMMENT     (CWideLine
COMMENT     (CWidget 0 (3 #13# 0) 1 2 0 0 #182# 0 100)
COMMENT     (LOGPEN 0 0 6723840) 1
COMMENT     (LOGBRUSH 0 10079334 0) 0.835356 2.40222
COMMENT     2.54391 1 0.082322) 0.8 1.8 1)
COMMENT     #242=(CLabel
COMMENT     (CWidget 0 (0 0) 1 2 0 0 #178# 26886148 100)
COMMENT     (LOGPEN 0 0 0) 1
COMMENT     (LOGFONT 32 12 0 0 700 0 0 0 0 3 2 1 34
COMMENT     "Arial") 2.53336 0.666667 0 "SV40 enhancer"
COMMENT     "@N" 1 0 0 5.63812 18.6577 5.12821 0.820513
COMMENT     #241#)
COMMENT     #243=(CScratch
COMMENT     (CWidget 0 (3 #16# 0) 1 2 0 0 #186# 23223168
COMMENT     100) (LOGPEN 0 6 13395507) 10 1 2.38582 1.9
COMMENT     0.082322 1)
COMMENT     #244=(CLabel (CWidget 0 (0 0) 1 2 0 0 #178# 0 100)
COMMENT     (LOGPEN 0 0 0) 1
COMMENT     (LOGFONT 32 12 0 0 700 0 0 0 0 3 2 1 34
COMMENT     "Arial") 2.53336 0.666667 0
COMMENT     "SV40pro F primer" "@N" 1 0 0 6.42391 14.8576
COMMENT     5.89744 0.820513 #243#)
COMMENT     #245=(CScratch
COMMENT     (CWidget 0 (3 #19# 0) 1 2 0 0 #186# -695 100)
COMMENT     (LOGPEN 0 6 13395507) 10 1 1.5888 1.9
COMMENT     0.082322 1)
COMMENT     #246=(CLabel (CWidget 0 (0 0) 1 2 0 0 #178# 0 100)
COMMENT     (LOGPEN 0 0 0) 1
COMMENT     (LOGFONT 32 12 0 0 700 0 0 0 0 3 2 1 34
COMMENT     "Arial") 2.53336 0.666667 0 "EBV rev primer"
COMMENT     "@N" 1 0 0 9.74262 11.0576 5.20513 0.820513
COMMENT     #245#)
COMMENT     #247=(CScratch
COMMENT     (CWidget 0 (3 #20# 0) 1 2 0 0 #186# -300 100)
COMMENT     (LOGPEN 0 6 13395507) 10 1 1.5396 1.9
COMMENT     0.082322 1)
COMMENT     #248=(CLabel (CWidget 0 (0 0) 1 2 0 0 #178# 0 100)
COMMENT     (LOGPEN 0 0 0) 1
COMMENT     (LOGFONT 32 12 0 0 700 0 0 0 0 3 2 1 34
COMMENT     "Arial") 2.53336 0.666667 0
COMMENT     "M13 reverse primer" "@N" 1 0 0 10.7124
COMMENT     8.52424 6.69231 0.820513 #247#)
COMMENT     #249=(CScratch
COMMENT     (CWidget 0 (3 #21# 0) 1 2 0 0 #186# 27475548
COMMENT     100) (LOGPEN 0 6 13395507) 10 1 1.52845 1.9
COMMENT     0.082322 1)
COMMENT     #250=(CLabel (CWidget 0 (0 0) 1 2 0 0 #178# 0 100)
COMMENT     (LOGPEN 0 0 0) 1
COMMENT     (LOGFONT 32 12 0 0 700 0 0 0 0 3 2 1 34
COMMENT     "Arial") 2.53336 0.666667 0
COMMENT     "M13 pUC rev primer" "@N" 1 0 0 10.8022
COMMENT     7.25756 6.76923 0.820513 #249#)
COMMENT     #251=(CScratch
COMMENT     (CWidget 0 (3 #26# 0) 1 2 0 0 #186# 57 100)
COMMENT     (LOGPEN 0 6 13395507) 10 1 3.091 1.9 0.082322
COMMENT     1)
COMMENT     #252=(CLabel
COMMENT     (CWidget 0 (0 0) 1 2 0 0 #178# 23230012 100)
COMMENT     (LOGPEN 0 0 0) 1
COMMENT     (LOGFONT 32 12 0 0 700 0 0 0 0 3 2 1 34
COMMENT     "Arial") 2.53336 0.666667 0 "NLS" "@N" 1 0 0
COMMENT     0.937755 23.7244 1.41026 0.820513 #251#))
COMMENT     (CObjectList))
COMMENT     #253=(CGroupWidget (CWidget 30 (7 30 0) 1 2 0 0 Nil 0 100)
COMMENT     (CObjectList
COMMENT     #254=(CWideArrow
COMMENT     (CWideLine
COMMENT     (CWidget 0 (3 #4# 0) 1 2 0 0 #194# 27470484
COMMENT     100) (LOGPEN 0 0 0) 1 (LOGBRUSH 0 128 0)
COMMENT     0.835356 5.86188 6.24039 1 0.082322) 0.8 1.8
COMMENT     0)
COMMENT     #255=(CLabel
COMMENT     (CWidget 0 (0 0) 1 2 0 0 #178# 23228440 100)
COMMENT     (LOGPEN 0 0 0) 1
COMMENT     (LOGFONT 32 12 0 0 700 0 0 0 0 3 2 1 34
COMMENT     "Arial") 2.53336 0.666667 0
COMMENT     "CMV immearly promoter" "@N" 1 0 0 -17.4701
COMMENT     4.7242 8.05128 0.820513 #254#)
COMMENT     #256=(CPromoterArrow
COMMENT     (CLine
COMMENT     (CWidget 0 (3 #6# 0) 1 2 0 0 #200#
COMMENT     -1717986918 100) (LOGPEN 0 4 128) 6 1.16464
COMMENT     5.80282 5.89009) 0.4 0.082322 1.08464 1.8
COMMENT     1.8 0)
COMMENT     #257=(CLabel
COMMENT     (CWidget 0 (0 0) 1 2 0 0 #178# 23227132 100)
COMMENT     (LOGPEN 0 0 0) 1
COMMENT     (LOGFONT 32 12 0 0 700 0 0 0 0 3 2 1 34
COMMENT     "Arial") 2.53336 0.666667 0 "CMV promoter"
COMMENT     "@N" 1 0 0 -14.9588 9.79092 4.79487 0.820513
COMMENT     #256#)
COMMENT     #258=(CWideArrow
COMMENT     (CWideLine
COMMENT     (CWidget 0 (3 #9# 0) 1 2 0 0 #194# 0 100)
COMMENT     (LOGPEN 0 0 0) 1 (LOGBRUSH 0 128 0) 0.670712
COMMENT     5.8035 5.88222 1 0.082322) 0.8 1.8 0)
COMMENT     #259=(CLabel
COMMENT     (CWidget 0 (0 0) 1 2 0 0 #178# 27828796 100)
COMMENT     (LOGPEN 0 0 0) 1
COMMENT     (LOGFONT 32 12 0 0 700 0 0 0 0 3 2 1 34
COMMENT     "Arial") 2.53336 0.666667 0 "CMV2 promoter"
COMMENT     "@N" 1 0 0 -15.1484 11.0576 5.20513 0.820513
COMMENT     #258#)
COMMENT     #260=(CWideArrow
COMMENT     (CWideLine
COMMENT     (CWidget 0 (3 #14# 0) 1 2 0 0 #194# 0 100)
COMMENT     (LOGPEN 0 0 0) 1 (LOGBRUSH 0 128 0) 0.670712
COMMENT     2.35958 2.53604 1 0.082322) 0.8 1.8 0)
COMMENT     #261=(CLabel
COMMENT     (CWidget 0 (0 0) 1 2 0 0 #178# 23230852 100)
COMMENT     (LOGPEN 0 0 0) 1
COMMENT     (LOGFONT 32 12 0 0 700 0 0 0 0 3 2 1 34
COMMENT     "Arial") 2.53336 0.666667 0 "SV40 promoter"
COMMENT     "@N" 1 0 0 5.69015 17.391 5 0.820513 #260#)
COMMENT     #262=(CPromoterArrow
COMMENT     (CLine
COMMENT     (CWidget 0 (3 #22# 0) 1 2 0 0 #200# 7 100)
COMMENT     (LOGPEN 0 4 128) 6 0.835356 1.50483 1.5921)
COMMENT     0.4 0.082322 0.915356 1.8 1.8 1)
COMMENT     #263=(CLabel (CWidget 0 (0 0) 1 2 0 0 #178# 1 100)
COMMENT     (LOGPEN 0 0 0) 1
COMMENT     (LOGFONT 32 12 0 0 700 0 0 0 0 3 2 1 34
COMMENT     "Arial") 2.53336 0.666667 0 "lac promoter"
COMMENT     "@N" 1 0 0 9.45371 9.79092 4.25641 0.820513
COMMENT     #262#)
COMMENT     #264=(CPromoterArrow
COMMENT     (CLine
COMMENT     (CWidget 0 (3 #25# 0) 1 2 0 0 #200# 1036 100)
COMMENT     (LOGPEN 0 4 128) 6 0.835356 0.183676
COMMENT     0.270942) 0.4 0.082322 0.915356 1.8 1.8 1)
COMMENT     #265=(CLabel
COMMENT     (CWidget 0 (0 0) 1 2 0 0 #178# 387 100)
COMMENT     (LOGPEN 0 0 0) 1
COMMENT     (LOGFONT 32 12 0 0 700 0 0 0 0 3 2 1 34
COMMENT     "Arial") 2.53336 0.666667 0 "AmpR promoter"
COMMENT     "@N" 1 0 0 16.003 3.45752 5.20513 0.820513
COMMENT     #264#)) (CObjectList))
COMMENT     #266=(CGroupWidget
COMMENT     (CWidget 33 (7 33 0) 1 2 0 0 Nil 17514224 100)
COMMENT     (CObjectList
COMMENT     #267=(CWideArrow
COMMENT     (CWideLine
COMMENT     (CWidget 0 (3 #11# 0) 1 2 0 0 #181# 0 100)
COMMENT     (LOGPEN 0 0 3355545) 1
COMMENT     (LOGBRUSH 0 6724095 0) 0.835356 2.62197
COMMENT     2.82336 1 0.082322) 0.8 1.8 0)
COMMENT     #268=(CLabel
COMMENT     (CWidget 0 (0 0) 1 2 0 0 #178# 660764199 100)
COMMENT     (LOGPEN 0 0 0) 1
COMMENT     (LOGFONT 32 12 0 0 700 0 0 0 0 3 2 1 34
COMMENT     "Arial") 2.53336 0.666667 0 "f1 origin" "@N"
COMMENT     1 0 0 3.31092 21.191 2.76923 0.820513 #267#)
COMMENT     #269=(CScratch
COMMENT     (CWidget 0 (3 #15# 0) 1 2 0 0 #186# 1 100)
COMMENT     (LOGPEN 0 6 13395507) 10 1 2.42649 1.9
COMMENT     0.082322 1)
COMMENT     #270=(CLabel
COMMENT     (CWidget 0 (0 0) 1 2 0 0 #178# 1063777500 100)
COMMENT     (LOGPEN 0 0 0) 1
COMMENT     (LOGFONT 32 12 0 0 700 0 0 0 0 3 2 1 34
COMMENT     "Arial") 2.53336 0.666667 0 "SV40 origin"
COMMENT     "@N" 1 0 0 5.24972 16.1243 3.92308 0.820513
COMMENT     #269#)
COMMENT     #271=(CWideArrow
COMMENT     (CWideLine
COMMENT     (CWidget 0 (3 #23# 0) 1 2 0 0 #181# 10 100)
COMMENT     (LOGPEN 0 0 3355545) 1
COMMENT     (LOGBRUSH 0 6724095 0) 1 0.876396 1.28311 1
COMMENT     0.082322) 0.8 1.8 1)
COMMENT     #272=(CLabel
COMMENT     (CWidget 0 (0 0) 1 2 0 0 #178# 27151192 100)
COMMENT     (LOGPEN 0 0 0) 1
COMMENT     (LOGFONT 32 12 0 0 700 0 0 0 0 3 2 1 34
COMMENT     "Arial") 2.53336 0.666667 0 "pBR322 origin"
COMMENT     "@N" 1 0 0 11.8525 5.99088 4.74359 0.820513
COMMENT     #271#)) (CObjectList))
COMMENT     #273=(CGroupWidget
COMMENT     (CWidget 43 (7 43 0) 1 2 0 0 Nil 1063777500 100)
COMMENT     (CObjectList
COMMENT     #274=(CLine
COMMENT     (CWidget 0 (3 #10# 0) 1 2 0 0 #186# 23262304
COMMENT     100) (LOGPEN 0 6 13395507) 10 0.835356
COMMENT     2.85813 3.0359)
COMMENT     #275=(CLabel
COMMENT     (CWidget 0 (0 0) 1 2 0 0 #178# 17514012 100)
COMMENT     (LOGPEN 0 0 0) 1
COMMENT     (LOGFONT 32 12 0 0 700 0 0 0 0 3 2 1 34
COMMENT     "Arial") 2.53336 0.666667 0
COMMENT     "TK PA terminator" "@N" 1 0 0 3.70241 22.4577
COMMENT     5.61538 0.820513 #274#)
COMMENT     #276=(CLine
COMMENT     (CWidget 0 (3 #18# 0) 1 2 0 0 #186# 23223692
COMMENT     100) (LOGPEN 0 6 13395507) 10 0.670712
COMMENT     1.5678 1.64652)
COMMENT     #277=(CLabel (CWidget 0 (0 0) 1 2 0 0 #178# 0 100)
COMMENT     (LOGPEN 0 0 0) 1
COMMENT     (LOGFONT 32 12 0 0 700 0 0 0 0 3 2 1 34
COMMENT     "Arial") 2.53336 0.666667 0
COMMENT     "SV40 PA terminator" "@N" 1 0 0 10.3376
COMMENT     12.3243 6.5641 0.820513 #276#)) (CObjectList)))
COMMENT     (CObjectList))
COMMENT     #278=(CGroupWidget (CWidget 11 (8 0) 1 2 0 0 Nil -695 100)
COMMENT     (CObjectList
COMMENT     #279=(CGroupWidget
COMMENT     (CWidget 1 (10 #0# 0) 1 2 0 0 Nil 82 100)
COMMENT     (CObjectList
COMMENT     #280=(CScratch
COMMENT     (CWidget 1 (1 #0# 1) 1 2 0 0 #185# 907 100)
COMMENT     (LOGPEN 0 6 10053171) 8 1 3.18809 1.9
COMMENT     0.082322 1)
COMMENT     #281=(CLabel (CWidget 0 (0 0) 1 2 0 0 #187# 42 100)
COMMENT     (LOGPEN 0 0 153) 1
COMMENT     (LOGFONT 27 10 0 0 400 0 0 0 0 3 2 1 18
COMMENT     "Georgia") 2.53336 0.555556 128
COMMENT     "{\\i Asc}I (4704)" "@N (@S)" 5 0 0 -2.56623
COMMENT     3.45752 2.94872 0.615385 #280#))
COMMENT     (CObjectList))
COMMENT     #282=(CGroupWidget
COMMENT     (CWidget 1 (10 #2# 0) 1 2 0 0 Nil 8 100)
COMMENT     (CObjectList
COMMENT     #283=(CScratch
COMMENT     (CWidget 1 (1 #2# 1) 1 2 0 0 #185# 1031 100)
COMMENT     (LOGPEN 0 6 10053171) 8 1 5.62048 1.9
COMMENT     0.082322 1)
COMMENT     #284=(CLabel (CWidget 0 (0 0) 1 2 0 0 #187# 82 100)
COMMENT     (LOGPEN 0 0 153) 1
COMMENT     (LOGFONT 27 10 0 0 400 0 0 0 0 3 2 1 18
COMMENT     "Georgia") 2.53336 0.555556 128
COMMENT     "{\\i Sbf}I (996)" "@N (@S)" 5 0 0 -12.8941
COMMENT     12.3243 2.61538 0.615385 #283#))
COMMENT     (CObjectList))) (CObjectList))
COMMENT     #285=(CGroupWidget (CWidget 14 (16 0) 1 2 0 0 Nil 73 100)
COMMENT     (CObjectList) (CObjectList))
COMMENT     #286=(CGroupWidget (CWidget 12 (0 0) 1 2 0 0 Nil 2082602612 100)
COMMENT     (CObjectList) (CObjectList))) (CObjectList)))
COMMENT     (CSeqView 10 10 (CObjectList) (CObList) 1 (CObList)) (CObList)
            2082602632
COMMENT     (CStringList) 0 0 (CObList)))
FEATURES             Location/Qualifiers
     misc_feature    130..417
                     /vntifkey="21"
                     /label=CAG_enhancer
     promoter        51..627
                     /vntifkey="30"
                     /label=CMV_immearly_promoter
     misc_feature    584..604
                     /vntifkey="21"
                     /label=CMV_fwd_primer
     promoter        585..654
                     /vntifkey="30"
                     /label=CMV_promoter
     misc_feature    628..647
                     /vntifkey="21"
                     /label=pCEP_fwd_primer
     misc_feature    630..654
                     /vntifkey="21"
                     /label=LNCX_primer
     promoter        597..716
                     /vntifkey="30"
                     /label=CMV2_promoter
     terminator      4936..5206
                     /vntifkey="43"
                     /label=TK_PA_terminator
     rep_origin      5260..5566
                     /vntifkey="33"
                     /label=f1_origin
     misc_feature    complement(5680..5700)
                     /vntifkey="21"
                     /label=pBABE_3_primer
     misc_feature    complement(5686..5901)
                     /vntifkey="21"
                     /label=SV40_enhancer
     promoter        5698..5966
                     /vntifkey="30"
                     /label=SV40_promoter
     rep_origin      5865..5942
                     /vntifkey="33"
                     /label=SV40_origin
     misc_feature    5927..5946
                     /vntifkey="21"
                     /label=SV40pro_F_primer
     CDS             6081..6875
                     /gene="NeoR/KanR"
                     /vntifkey="4"
                     /label=NeoR/KanR
                     /note="ORF frame 2"
     gene            6084..6872
                     /gene="NeoR/KanR"
                     /vntifkey="60"
     terminator      7054..7173
                     /vntifkey="43"
                     /label=SV40_PA_terminator
     misc_feature    7142..7161
                     /vntifkey="21"
                     /label=EBV_rev_primer
     misc_feature    complement(7217..7235)
                     /vntifkey="21"
                     /label=M13_reverse_primer
     misc_feature    complement(7234..7256)
                     /vntifkey="21"
                     /label=M13_pUC_rev_primer
     promoter        complement(7270..7299)
                     /vntifkey="30"
                     /label=lac_promoter
     rep_origin      complement(7608..8227)
                     /vntifkey="33"
                     /label=pBR322_origin
     CDS             complement(8382..9242)
                     /gene="Ampicillin"
                     /vntifkey="4"
                     /label=Ampicillin
                     /note="ORF frame 2"
     gene            complement(8382..9242)
                     /gene="Ampicillin"
                     /vntifkey="60"
     promoter        complement(9284..9312)
                     /vntifkey="30"
                     /label=AmpR_promoter
     misc_feature    4852..4884
                     /vntifkey="21"
                     /label=NLS
     CDS             748..4851
                     /vntifkey="4"
                     /label=SPcas
BASE COUNT  2549 a 2400 c 2393 g 2221 t
ORIGIN
        1 gttaggcgtt ttgcgctgct tcgcgatgta cgggccagat atacgcgttg acattgatta
       61 ttgactagtt attaatagta atcaattacg gggtcattag ttcatagccc atatatggag
      121 ttccgcgtta cataacttac ggtaaatggc ccgcctggct gaccgcccaa cgacccccgc
      181 ccattgacgt caataatgac gtatgttccc atagtaacgc caatagggac tttccattga
      241 cgtcaatggg tggagtattt acggtaaact gcccacttgg cagtacatca agtgtatcat
      301 atgccaagta cgccccctat tgacgtcaat gacggtaaat ggcccgcctg gcattatgcc
      361 cagtacatga ccttatggga ctttcctact tggcagtaca tctacgtatt agtcatcgct
      421 attaccatgg tgatgcggtt ttggcagtac atcaatgggc gtggatagcg gtttgactca
      481 cggggatttc caagtctcca ccccattgac gtcaatggga gtttgttttg gcaccaaaat
      541 caacgggact ttccaaaatg tcgtaacaac tccgccccat tgacgcaaat gggcggtagg
      601 cgtgtacggt gggaggtcta tataagcaga gctcgtttag tgaaccgtca gatcgcctgg
      661 agacgccatc cacgctgttt tgacctccat agaagacacc gggaccgatc cagcctccgg
      721 actctagagg atcgaaccct tgccaccatg gacaagaagt actccattgg gctcgatatc
      781 ggcacaaaca gcgtcggctg ggccgtcatt acggacgagt acaaggtgcc gagcaaaaaa
      841 ttcaaagttc tgggcaatac cgatcgccac agcataaaga agaacctcat tggcgccctc
      901 ctgttcgact ccggggagac ggccgaagcc acgcggctca aaagaacagc acggcgcaga
      961 tatacccgca gaaagaatcg gatctgctac ctgcaggaga tctttagtaa tgagatggct
     1021 aaggtggatg actctttctt ccataggctg gaggagtcct ttttggtgga ggaggataaa
     1081 aagcacgagc gccacccaat ctttggcaat atcgtggacg aggtggcgta ccatgaaaag
     1141 tacccaacca tatatcatct gaggaagaag cttgtagaca gtactgataa ggctgacttg
     1201 cggttgatct atctcgcgct ggcgcatatg atcaaatttc ggggacactt cctcatcgag
     1261 ggggacctga acccagacaa cagcgatgtc gacaaactct ttatccaact ggttcagact
     1321 tacaatcagc ttttcgaaga gaacccgatc aacgcatccg gagttgacgc caaagcaatc
     1381 ctgagcgcta ggctgtccaa atcccggcgg ctcgaaaacc tcatcgcaca gctccctggg
     1441 gagaagaaga acggcctgtt tggtaatctt atcgccctgt cactcgggct gacccccaac
     1501 tttaaatcta acttcgacct ggccgaagat gccaagcttc aactgagcaa agacacctac
     1561 gatgatgatc tcgacaatct gctggcccag atcggcgacc agtacgcaga cctttttttg
     1621 gcggcaaaga acctgtcaga cgccattctg ctgagtgata ttctgcgagt gaacacggag
     1681 atcaccaaag ctccgctgag cgctagtatg atcaagcgct atgatgagca ccaccaagac
     1741 ttgactttgc tgaaggccct tgtcagacag caactgcctg agaagtacaa ggaaattttc
     1801 ttcgatcagt ctaaaaatgg ctacgccgga tacattgacg gcggagcaag ccaggaggaa
     1861 ttttacaaat ttattaagcc catcttggaa aaaatggacg gcaccgagga gctgctggta
     1921 aagcttaaca gagaagatct gttgcgcaaa cagcgcactt tcgacaatgg aagcatcccc
     1981 caccagattc acctgggcga actgcacgct atcctcaggc ggcaagagga tttctacccc
     2041 tttttgaaag ataacaggga aaagattgag aaaatcctca catttcggat accctactat
     2101 gtaggccccc tcgcccgggg aaattccaga ttcgcgtgga tgactcgcaa atcagaagag
     2161 accatcactc cctggaactt cgaggaagtc gtggataagg gggcctctgc ccagtccttc
     2221 atcgaaagga tgactaactt tgataaaaat ctgcctaacg aaaaggtgct tcctaaacac
     2281 tctctgctgt acgagtactt cacagtttat aacgagctca ccaaggtcaa atacgtcaca
     2341 gaagggatga gaaagccagc attcctgtct ggagagcaga agaaagctat cgtggacctc
     2401 ctcttcaaga cgaaccggaa agttaccgtg aaacagctca aagaagacta tttcaaaaag
     2461 attgaatgtt tcgactctgt tgaaatcagc ggagtggagg atcgcttcaa cgcatccctg
     2521 ggaacgtatc acgatctcct gaaaatcatt aaagacaagg acttcctgga caatgaggag
     2581 aacgaggaca ttcttgagga cattgtcctc acccttacgt tgtttgaaga tagggagatg
     2641 attgaagaac gcttgaaaac ttacgctcat ctcttcgacg acaaagtcat gaaacagctc
     2701 aagaggcgcc gatatacagg atgggggcgg ctgtcaagaa aactgatcaa tgggatccga
     2761 gacaagcaga gtggaaagac aatcctggat tttcttaagt ccgatggatt tgccaaccgg
     2821 aacttcatgc agttgatcca tgatgactct ctcaccttta aggaggacat ccagaaagca
     2881 caagtttctg gccaggggga cagtcttcac gagcacatcg ctaatcttgc aggtagccca
     2941 gctatcaaaa agggaatact gcagaccgtt aaggtcgtgg atgaactcgt caaagtaatg
     3001 ggaaggcata agcccgagaa tatcgttatc gagatggccc gagagaacca aactacccag
     3061 aagggacaga agaacagtag ggaaaggatg aagaggattg aagagggtat aaaagaactg
     3121 gggtcccaaa tccttaagga acacccagtt gaaaacaccc agcttcagaa tgagaagctc
     3181 tacctgtact acctgcagaa cggcagggac atgtacgtgg atcaggaact ggacatcaat
     3241 cggctctccg actacgacgt ggatcatatc gtgccccagt cttttctcaa agatgattct
     3301 attgataata aagtgttgac aagatccgat aaaaatagag ggaagagtga taacgtcccc
     3361 tcagaagaag ttgtcaagaa aatgaaaaat tattggcggc agctgctgaa cgccaaactg
     3421 atcacacaac ggaagttcga taatctgact aaggctgaac gaggtggcct gtctgagttg
     3481 gataaagccg gcttcatcaa aaggcagctt gttgagacac gccagatcac caagcacgtg
     3541 gcccaaattc tcgattcacg catgaacacc aagtacgatg aaaatgacaa actgattcga
     3601 gaggtgaaag ttattactct gaagtctaag ctggtctcag atttcagaaa ggactttcag
     3661 ttttataagg tgagagagat caacaattac caccatgcgc atgatgccta cctgaatgca
     3721 gtggtaggca ctgcacttat caaaaaatat cccaagcttg aatctgaatt tgtttacgga
     3781 gactataaag tgtacgatgt taggaaaatg atcgcaaagt ctgagcagga aataggcaag
     3841 gccaccgcta agtacttctt ttacagcaat attatgaatt ttttcaagac cgagattaca
     3901 ctggccaatg gagagattcg gaagcgacca cttatcgaaa caaacggaga aacaggagaa
     3961 atcgtgtggg acaagggtag ggatttcgcg acagtccgga aggtcctgtc catgccgcag
     4021 gtgaacatcg ttaaaaagac cgaagtacag accggaggct tctccaagga aagtatcctc
     4081 ccgaaaagga acagcgacaa gctgatcgca cgcaaaaaag attgggaccc caagaaatac
     4141 ggcggattcg attctcctac agtcgcttac agtgtactgg ttgtggccaa agtggagaaa
     4201 gggaagtcta aaaaactcaa aagcgtcaag gaactgctgg gcatcacaat catggagcga
     4261 tcaagcttcg aaaaaaaccc catcgacttt ctcgaggcga aaggatataa agaggtcaaa
     4321 aaagacctca tcattaagct tcccaagtac tctctctttg agcttgaaaa cggccggaaa
     4381 cgaatgctcg ctagtgcggg cgagctgcag aaaggtaacg agctggcact gccctctaaa
     4441 tacgttaatt tcttgtatct ggccagccac tatgaaaagc tcaaagggtc tcccgaagat
     4501 aatgagcaga agcagctgtt cgtggaacaa cacaaacact accttgatga gatcatcgag
     4561 caaataagcg aattctccaa aagagtgatc ctcgccgacg ctaacctcga taaggtgctt
     4621 tctgcttaca ataagcacag ggataagccc atcagggagc aggcagaaaa cattatccac
     4681 ttgtttactc tgaccaactt gggcgcgcct gcagccttca agtacttcga caccaccata
     4741 gacagaaagc ggtacacctc tacaaaggag gtcctggacg ccacactgat tcatcagtca
     4801 attacggggc tctatgaaac aagaatcgac ctctctcagc tcggtggaga cagcagggct
     4861 gaccccaaga agaagaggaa ggtgtgactc tagatgaaag ggttcgatcc ctaccggtta
     4921 gtaatgagtt taaacggggg aggctaactg aaacacggaa ggagacaata ccggaaggaa
     4981 cccgcgctat gacggcaata aaaagacaga ataaaacgca cgggtgttgg gtcgtttgtt
     5041 cataaacgcg gggttcggtc ccagggctgg cactctgtcg ataccccacc gagaccccat
     5101 tggggccaat acgcccgcgt ttcttccttt tccccacccc accccccaag ttcgggtgaa
     5161 ggcccagggc tcgcagccaa cgtcggggcg gcagaccctg ccatagcaga tctgcgcagc
     5221 tggggctcta gggggtatcc ccnnnnnnnn nnnnnnnnnn nnnnnnnnnn nnnnnnnnnn
     5281 nnnnnnnnnn nnnnnnnnnn nnnnnnnnnn nnnnnnnnnn nnnnnnnnnn nnnnnnnnnn
     5341 nnnnnnnnnn nnnnnnnnnn nnnnnncnnn nnnnnnnnnn nnnnnnnnnn nnnnnnnnnc
     5401 annnnnnnnn nnnnnnnnnn nnnnnnnnnn nnnnnnnnnn nnnnnnnnnn nnnnnnnnan
     5461 nnnnnnnnnn nnnnnnnnnn nnnnnnnnnn nnnnnnnnnn nnnnnnnncc tttgacgttg
     5521 gagtccacgt tctttnnnnn nnnnnnnnnn nnnnnnnnnn nnnnnnnnnn nnaccctatc
     5581 tcggtctatt cttttgattt ataagggatt ttggggattt cggcctattg gttaaaaaat
     5641 gagctgattt aacaaaaatt taacgcgaat taattctgtg gaatgtgtgt cagttagggt
     5701 gtggaaagtc cccaggctcc ccagcaggca gaagtatgca aagcatgcat ctcaattagt
     5761 cagcaaccag gtgtggaaag tccccaggct ccccagcagg cagaagtatg caaagcatgc
     5821 atctcaatta gtcagcaacc atagtcccgc ccctaactcc gcccatcccg cccctaactc
     5881 cgcccagttc cgcccattct ccgccccatg gctgactaat tttttttatt tatgcagagg
     5941 ccgaggccgc ctctgcctct gagctattcc agaagtagtg aggaggcttt tttggaggcc
     6001 taggcttttg caaaaagctc ccgggagctt gtatatccat tttcggatct gatcaagaga
     6061 caggatgagg atcgtttcgc atgattgaac aagatggatt gcacgcaggt tctccggccg
     6121 cttgggtgga gaggctattc ggctatgact gggcacaaca gacaatcggc tgctctgatg
     6181 ccgccgtgtt ccggctgtca gcgcaggggc gcccggttct ttttgtcaag accgacctgt
     6241 ccggtgccct gaatgaactg caggacgagg cagcgcggct atcgtggctg gccacgacgg
     6301 gcgttccttg cgcagctgtg ctcgacgttg tcactgaagc gggaagggac tggctgctat
     6361 tgggcgaagt gccggggcag gatctcctgt catctcacct tgctcctgcc gagaaagtat
     6421 ccatcatggc tgatgcaatg cggcggctgc atacgcttga tccggctacc tgcccattcg
     6481 accaccaagc gaaacatcgc atcgagcgag cacgtactcg gatggaagcc ggtcttgtcg
     6541 atcaggatga tctggacgaa gagcatcagg ggctcgcgcc agccgaactg ttcgccaggc
     6601 tcaaggcgcg catgcccgac ggcgaggatc tcgtcgtgac ccatggcgat gcctgcttgc
     6661 cgaatatcat ggtggaaaat ggccgctttt ctggattcat cgactgtggc cggctgggtg
     6721 tggcggaccg ctatcaggac atagcgttgg ctacccgtga tattgctgaa gagcttggcg
     6781 gcgaatgggc tgaccgcttc ctcgtgcttt acggtatcgc cgctcccgat tcgcagcgca
     6841 tcgccttcta tcgccttctt gacgagttct tctgagcggg actctggggt tcgcgaaatg
     6901 accgaccaag cgacgcccaa cctgccatca cgagatttcg attccaccgc cgccttctat
     6961 gaaaggttgg gcttcggaat cgttttccgg gacgccggct ggatgatcct ccagcgcggg
     7021 gatctcatgc tggagttctt cgcccacccc aacttgttta ttgcagctta taatggttac
     7081 aaataaagca atagcatcac aaatttcaca aataaagcat ttttttcact gcattctagt
     7141 tgtggtttgt ccaaactcat caatgtatct tatcatgtct gtataccgtc gacctctagc
     7201 tagagcttgg cgtaatcatg gtcatagctg tttcctgtgt gaaattgtta tccgctcaca
     7261 attccacaca acatacgagc cggaagcata aagtgtaaag cctggggtgc ctaatgagtg
     7321 agctaactca cattaattgc gttgcgctca ctgcccgctt tccagtcggg aaacctgtcg
     7381 tgccagctgc attaatgaat cggccaacgc gcggggagag gcggtttgcg tattgggcgc
     7441 tcttccgctt cctcgctcac tgactcgctg cgctcggtcg ttcggctgcg gcgagcggta
     7501 tcagctcact caaaggcggt aatacggtta tccacagaat caggggataa cgcaggaaag
     7561 aacatgtgag caaaaggcca gcaaaaggcc aggaaccgta aaaaggccgc gttgctggcg
     7621 tttttccata ggctccgccc ccctgacgag catcacaaaa atcgacgctc aagtcagagg
     7681 tggcgaaacc cgacaggact ataaagatac caggcgtttc cccctggaag ctccctcgtg
     7741 cgctctcctg ttccgaccct gccgcttacc ggatacctgt ccgcctttct cccttcggga
     7801 agcgtggcgc tttctcaatg ctcacgctgt aggtatctca gttcggtgta ggtcgttcgc
     7861 tccaagctgg gctgtgtgca cgaacccccc gttcagcccg accgctgcgc cttatccggt
     7921 aactatcgtc ttgagtccaa cccggtaaga cacgacttat cgccactggc agcagccact
     7981 ggtaacagga ttagcagagc gaggtatgta ggcggtgcta cagagttctt gaagtggtgg
     8041 cctaactacg gctacactag aaggacagta tttggtatct gcgctctgct gaagccagtt
     8101 accttcggaa aaagagttgg tagctcttga tccggcaaac aaaccaccgc tggtagcggt
     8161 ggtttttttg tttgcaagca gcagattacg cgcagaaaaa aaggatctca agaagatcct
     8221 ttgatctttt ctacggggtc tgacgctcag tggaacgaaa actcacgtta agggattttg
     8281 gtcatgagat tatcaaaaag gatcttcacc tagatccttt taaattaaaa atgaagtttt
     8341 aaatcaatct aaagtatata tgagtaaact tggtctgaca gttaccaatg cttaatcagt
     8401 gaggcaccta tctcagcgat ctgtctattt cgttcatcca tagttgcctg actccccgtc
     8461 gtgtagataa ctacgatacg ggagggctta ccatctggcc ccagtgctgc aatgataccg
     8521 cgagacccac gctcaccggc tccagattta tcagcaataa accagccagc cggaagggcc
     8581 gagcgcagaa gtggtcctgc aactttatcc gcctccatcc agtctattaa ttgttgccgg
     8641 gaagctagag taagtagttc gccagttaat agtttgcgca acgttgttgc cattgctaca
     8701 ggcatcgtgg tgtcacgctc gtcgtttggt atggcttcat tcagctccgg ttcccaacga
     8761 tcaaggcgag ttacatgatc ccccatgttg tgcaaaaaag cggttagctc cttcggtcct
     8821 ccgatcgttg tcagaagtaa gttggccgca gtgttatcac tcatggttat ggcagcactg
     8881 cataattctc ttactgtcat gccatccgta agatgctttt ctgtgactgg tgagtactca
     8941 accaagtcat tctgagaata gtgtatgcgg cgaccgagtt gctcttgccc ggcgtcaata
     9001 cgggataata ccgcgccaca tagcagaact ttaaaagtgc tcatcattgg aaaacgttct
     9061 tcggggcgaa aactctcaag gatcttaccg ctgttgagat ccagttcgat gtaacccact
     9121 cgtgcaccca actgatcttc agcatctttt actttcacca gcgtttctgg gtgagcaaaa
     9181 acaggaaggc aaaatgccgc aaaaaaggga ataagggcga cacggaaatg ttgaatactc
     9241 atactcttcc tttttcaata ttattgaagc atttatcagg gttattgtct catgagcgga
     9301 tacatatttg aatgtattta gaaaaataaa caaatagggg ttccgcgcac atttccccga
     9361 aaagtgccac ctgacgtcga cggatcggga gatctcccga tcccctatgg tcgactctca
     9421 gtacaatctg ctctgatgcc gcatagttaa gccagtatct gctccctgct tgtgtgttgg
     9481 aggtcgctga gtagtgcgcg agcaaaattt aagctacaac aaggcaaggc ttgaccgaca
     9541 attgcatgaa gaatctgctt agg
//
